Addgene plasmid #236521: Strep-His-Tev-GFP-hCGNL1
Purpose: For expression of Paracingulin (human) in insect cells
Depositing lab: Sandra Citi. Depositing organization: University of Geneva. Publication: Evidence for an interaction of paracingulin with microtubules. Flinois A, Mutero-Maeda A, Montessuit S, Citi S. MicroPubl Biol. 2024 Oct 14;2024:10.17912/micropub.biology.001341. doi: 10.17912/micropub.biology.001341. eCollection 2024. PubMed 39469042.
Backbone
  Vector backbone: pACEBAC1
  Vector type: Insect Expression
Growth in bacteria
  Bacterial resistance: Gentamicin, 10 μg/mL
  Growth temperature: 37°C
  Growth strain: DH5alpha
  Copy number: High Copy
Gene/Insert
  Gene/Insert name: CGNL1
  Species: H. sapiens (human)
  Insert size (bp): 3906
  Mutation: WT
  Entrez Gene: CGNL1 (a.k.a. JACOP, FLJ14957, KIAA1749, MGC138254)
  Tag / fusion protein: 2xStrep-10xHis-Tev-EGFP (N terminal on insert)
  Cloning method: Restriction Enzyme; 5′ cloning site Kpn1 (unknown if destroyed)
Terms and licenses: Academic/Nonprofit Terms; Industry Terms: Not Available to Industry
Depositor comments: S2962 (Plasmid collection number)
How to cite: Strep-His-Tev-GFP-hCGNL1 was a gift from Sandra Citi (Addgene plasmid # 236521 ; http://n2t.net/addgene:236521 ; RRID:Addgene_236521)
