[The description below was written by a language model from this plasmid's Addgene catalogue record and pLannotate feature annotations shown in this document.]
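Description:
Strep-His-Tev-GFP-hCGNL1 is a baculovirus transfer plasmid built on the pACEBAC1 backbone for producing human paracingulin (CGNL1, also known as JACOP) in insect cells. In bacteria it replicates from a high-copy ColE1/pUC-type origin and is selected with gentamicin, through a gentamicin acetyltransferase gene driven by the class 1 integron Pc promoter. The annotated Tn7L and Tn7R ends are the mini-Tn7 elements that allow the expression cassette, together with the gentamicin marker, to be transposed into a baculoviral genome (bacmid) carrying a Tn7 attachment site. The plasmid origin lies outside the transposed segment. A single loxP site is also present, which in this vector family permits Cre-mediated fusion with other loxP-bearing plasmids for multigene assemblies.

The expression cassette is driven by the Autographa californica polyhedrin promoter, a very strong, very late baculoviral promoter, and is terminated by an SV40 polyadenylation signal. The reading frame, which spans the numbering origin of the circular record, encodes an N-terminal 2xStrep tag and 10xHis tag, a TEV protease cleavage site, EGFP, and then wild-type full-length human CGNL1 (3906 bp). The feature table annotates the His tag, TEV site, EGFP and CGNL1 but not the Strep tag, which is stated only in the catalogue entry. The dual affinity tags support tandem purification, TEV cleavage removes them while leaving EGFP fused to paracingulin, and EGFP allows expression and the purified protein to be followed by fluorescence. The short large T antigen and SET1 fragment annotations are likely incidental matches in backbone sequence. The associated publication concerns an interaction of this junctional protein with microtubules.
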