Features (pLannotate 1.2.2; 14 found; start..end, strand, type, name):
      1..717     +  CDS            EGFP: EGFP is a basic (constitutively fluorescent) green fluorescent protein published in 1996, derived from Aequorea victoria. It is reported to be a rapidly-maturing weak dimer with moderate acid sensitivity.
    724..4629    +  CDS            CGNL1: CGNL1_HUMAN - Also known as JACOP, KIAA1749. Experimental evidence at protein level: Swiss-Prot protein existence level 1. May be involved in anchoring the apical junctional complex, especially tight junctions, to actin-based cytoskeletons. From Homo sapiens (Human).
   4674..4757    +  CDS            large T antigen (fragment): large T antigen from SV40 (simian virus 40)
   4780..4914    +  polyA_signal   SV40 poly(A) signal: SV40 polyadenylation signal
   4943..4992    +  CDS            SET1 (fragment): solubility-enhancement tag derived from T7 phage gene 10B
   5035..5200    -  mobile_element Tn7L: mini-Tn7 element (left end of the Tn7 transposon) Tn7
   5390..5978    +  rep_origin     ori: high-copy-number ColE1/pMB1/pBR322/pUC origin of replication
   6113..6336    -  mobile_element Tn7R: mini-Tn7 element (right end of the Tn7 transposon) Tn7
   6403..6936    -  CDS            GmR: gentamycin acetyltransferase; aacC1; confers resistance to gentamycin
   7125..7153    -  promoter       Pc promoter: intI1 (promoter lies within the coding sequence); class 1 integron promoter
   7224..7257    +  protein_bind   loxP: Cre-mediated recombination occurs in the 8-bp core sequence (GCATACAT). Cre recombinase
   7334..7425    +  promoter       polyhedrin promoter: polh from Autographa californica; promoter for the baculovirus polyhedrin gene
   7572..7598    +  CDS            10xHis (fragment): 10xHis affinity tag
   7614..7634    +  CDS            TEV site: tobacco etch virus (TEV) protease recognition and cleavage site
>Addgene plasmid #236521 | Strep-His-Tev-GFP-hCGNL1 | addgene full sequence | sequence record 471089 | Addgene NGS Result
ATGGTGAGCAAGGGCGAGGAGCTGTTCACCGGGGTGGTGCCCATCCTGGTCGAGCTGGACGGCGACGTAA
ACGGCCACAAGTTCAGCGTGTCCGGCGAGGGCGAGGGCGATGCCACCTACGGCAAGCTGACCCTGAAGTT
CATCTGCACCACCGGCAAGCTGCCCGTGCCCTGGCCCACCCTCGTGACCACCCTGACCTACGGCGTGCAG
TGCTTCAGCCGCTACCCCGACCACATGAAGCAGCACGACTTCTTCAAGTCCGCCATGCCCGAAGGCTACG
TCCAGGAGCGCACCATCTTCTTCAAGGACGACGGCAACTACAAGACCCGCGCCGAGGTGAAGTTCGAGGG
CGACACCCTGGTGAACCGCATCGAGCTGAAGGGCATCGACTTCAAGGAGGACGGCAACATCCTGGGGCAC
AAGCTGGAGTACAACTACAACAGCCACAACGTCTATATCATGGCCGACAAGCAGAAGAACGGCATCAAGG
TGAACTTCAAGATCCGCCACAACATCGAGGACGGCAGCGTGCAGCTCGCCGACCACTACCAGCAGAACAC
CCCCATCGGCGACGGCCCCGTGCTGCTGCCCGACAACCACTACCTGAGCACCCAGTCCGCCCTGAGCAAA
GACCCCAACGAGAAGCGCGATCACATGGTCCTGCTGGAGTTCGTGACCGCCGCCGGGATCACTCTCGGCA
TGGACGAGCTGTACAAGGGTACCATGGAACTGTACTTCGGCGAGTACCAGCACGTGCAGCAAGAGTACGG
AGTCCATCTCCGTTTGGCATCTGACGATACTCAGAAATCAAGGTCCAGCCAAAACTCAAAGGCCGGCAGT
TACGGAGTCTCGATCCGTGTTCAGGGTATTGACGGCCACCCATACATCGTGCTGAACAACACTGAGAGGT
GCCTCGCTGGAACAAGCTTCTCTGAAAACGGTCCTCCCTTCCCACCGCCTGTCATTAACAACCTGCCGCT
CCATTCTTCAAACGGCAGTGTTCCTAAGGAAAACTCGGAGGAATTGCAGCTGCCCGAGAACCCATACGCC
CAACCGTCCCCTATCCGTAACCTGAAACAGCCTCTGCTCCACGAGGGAAAGAACGGTGTCCTCGATAGAA
AAGACGGATCCGTTAAGCCGAGCCACTTGCTGAACTTCCAGCGCCATCCTGAGCTCTTGCAACCGTACGA
CCCTGAAAAGAACGAGCTCAACTTGCAAAACCATCAGCCCTCAGAAAGTAACTGGCTGAAGACCCTCACT
GAGGAAGGAATCAACAACAAGAAACCATGGACTTGCTTCCCCAAGCCATCGAACTCCCAGCCCACAAGCC
CATCTTTGGAGGATCCTGCAAAGTCCGGTGTCACTGCGATCCGTCTCTGTAGTTCGGTGGTCATTGAGGA
CCCCAAGAAACAGACGAGCGTCTGCGTTAACGTGCAAGGCTGTACCAAGGAAAGAGTGGGAGAGGAAGCC
TTGTTCACTTCTGGAAGGCCTCTGACAGCACACAGCCCGCACGCGCATCCTGAGACGAAGAAAACCAGGC
CTGACGTTCTCCCAATCAGGAGGCAGGATAGTGCTGGTCCTGTGTTGGACGGAGCTAGGTCTAGGAGATC
CAGCTCTTCAAGTACCACTCCGACCCCTGCTAACTCCCTGTACAGGTTCCTGCTCGACGATCAGGAGTGT
GCCATCCACGCAGACAACGTGAACCGTCATGAAAACCGCCGTTACATTCCGTTCCTGCCTGGAACGGGTA
GGGATATCGACACCGGCAGCATTCCCGGAGTCGATCAGCTCATCGAGAAATTCGACCAGAAGCCAGGTTT
GCAAAGGAGAGGCCGTTCTGGAAAGCGCAACCGTATTAACCCGGACGATAGGAAGAGATCACGCAGTGTC
GACTCAGCTTTCCCTTTCGGTCTCCAGGGCAACTCCGAATACTTGATCGAGTTCAGCAGGAACCTGGGCA
AGTCGTCCGAGCACTTGCTGCGTCCTTCTCAGGTGTGCCCACAAAGGCCACTGTCTCAGGAACGCCGTGG
TAAACAATCAGTCGGCAGAACCTTCGCTAAGCTCCAAGGTGCTGCACACGGAGCTTCTTGTGCTCATTCA
CGCCCTCCTCAGCCAAACATCGACGGCAAGGTCCTGGAGACGGAAGGCAGCCAGGAGTCTACCGTTATTC
GTGCTCCTTCTCTCGGTGCCCAATCAAAGAAAGAGGAAGAGGTTAAGACAGCCACGGCAACCCTGATGCT
CCAGAACAGGGCAGCGGCTACGTCACCAGATAGTGGAGCTAAGAAAATCTCTGTGAAGACCTTCCCCTCG
GCATCCAACACTCAGGCGACACCAGACCTCTTGAAGGGTCAGCAAGAGCTGACGCAGCAAACCAACGAAG
AGACCGCCAAACAAATCTTGTACAACTACCTGAAGGAGGGCTCAACTGACAACGACGATGCTACAAAAAG
AAAGGTGAACTTGGTCTTCGAAAAAATTCAGACTCTGAAGAGTCGCGCCGCAGGATCGGCTCAGGGTAAC
AACCAAGCCTGCAACAGCACTTCTGAAGTGAAGGACCTGCTCGAGCAAAAATCTAAGCTCACAATCGAAG
TGGCTGAGTTGCAGAGACAATTGCAGCTGGAGGTCAAAAACCAGCAAAACATTAAGGAAGAGCGTGAAAG
GATGAGAGCCAACTTGGAAGAGCTGCGCTCACAGCACAACGAGAAGGTCGAAGAGAACTCCACGCTCCAG
CAACGTTTGGAAGAGAGCGAGGGAGAACTGAGGAAAAACCTCGAAGAGTTGTTCCAAGTGAAGATGGAGC
GTGAACAACACCAGACAGAGATCAGGGATCTGCAAGACCAGCTCTCTGAAATGCATGATGAGCTGGACAG
TGCTAAAAGATCGGAAGATCGCGAGAAGGGTGCACTGATCGAAGAGTTGCTGCAAGCGAAGCAGGATCTC
CAAGACCTCTTGATTGCTAAGGAAGGCCGTGAGGACCTGCTCCGCAAGCGTGAGAGGGAACTGACAGCAC
TCAAAGGAGCGCTGAAGGAAGAGGTCAGCTCTCACGATCAGGAGATGGACAAACTCAAGGAACAGTACGA
TGCTGAGTTGCAAGCCCTGCGCGAGTCCGTTGAAGAGGCTACCAAGAACGTCGAAGTTCTGGCCTCACGT
AGTAACACTAGCGAACAAGACCAGGCCGGTACAGAGATGAGGGTTAAATTGCTGCAGGAAGAGAACGAGA
AGCTGCAAGGCAGATCCGAAGAGCTCGAAAGGAGAGTGGCTCAATTGCAGCGCCAAATCGAGGATCTGAA
GGGTGACGAAGCGAAAGCTAAGGAGACTCTGAAGAAATACGAGGGCGAAATTAGACAGTTGGAAGAGGCA
CTGGTGCACGCGCGCAAAGAAGAGAAGGAAGCCGTCTCTGCACGCCGTGCGCTCGAGAACGAATTGGAGG
GAGCTCAGGGTAACCTGTCACAAACAACGCAGGAACAAAAGCAGCTGTCTGAGAAACTCAAGGAAGAGTC
AGAACAGAAAGAGCAACTCAGGAGATTGAAGAACGAAATGGAGAACGAAAGATGGCATCTCGGCAAGACC
ATCGAAAAATTGCAGAAGGAGATGGCTGATATTGTCGAAGCCTCGCGCACTTCCACACTCGAGTTGCAAA
ACCAGTTGGACGAATACAAAGAGAAGAACCGCCGTGAACTGGCCGAGATGCAACGTCAGCTCAAAGAGAA
GACTTTGGAGGCTGAAAAATCCCGTCTGACAGCCATGAAGATGCAGGACGGAATGAGGCTGATGGAAGAG
GAACTCCGTGATTACCAGAGGGCTCAAGACGAAGCCCTGACGAAGCGCCAGCTCTTGGAGCAAACCCTGA
AGGACCTCGAGTACGAACTCGAGGCTAAAAGTCACTTGAAGGACGATAGATCGCGCCTGGTTAAACAGAT
GGAGGCTAAGGTGTCCCAATTGGAAATGGAGCTGGAGGAAGAGAGAAACAACTCCGACCTGCTCAGCGAG
CGCATCTCGCGTTCCAGGGAACAGATGGAGCAACTGAGAAACGGATTGCTGCAGGAACGTGCGGCTAGGC
AAGATCTGGAATGCGGCAAGATTAGCCTCGAGAGACAGAACAAAGACTTGAAGAGTCGCATCATTCACCT
GGAGGGATCGTACAGGTCTAGTAAGGAAGGTCTGGTTGTGCAAATGGAGGCTCGTATCGCCGAACTCGAG
GATAGGTTGGAAAGTGAAGAGAGAGACCGCGCTAACCTGCAGCTCTCCAACAGGAGACTCGAACGTAAAG
TCAAGGAGTTGGTTATGCAAGTGGACGATGAGCACTTGTCTCTGACTGATCAGAAGGACCAACTCTCATT
GAGACTGAAAGCAATGAAGCGCCAGGTGGAAGAGGCGGAAGAGGAAATCGACCGTCTGGAATCGTCCAAG
AAAAAGCTGCAGAGGGAGCTCGAGGAACAAATGGATATGAACGAACATTTGCAGGGTCAGCTGAACTCAA
TGAAAAAGGACCTCCGCTTGAAAAAGTTGCCCAGTAAGGTGCTGGACGATATGGACGATGACGATGACCT
GTCCACAGATGGTGGCAGCCTCTACGAGGCTCCAGTTAGCTACACGTTCAGCAAGGACTCTACCGTGGCC
TCTCAGATCTCTAGAGCCTGCAGTCTCGACAAGCTTGTCGAGAAGTACTAGAGGATCATAATCAGCCATA
CCACATTTGTAGAGGTTTTACTTGCTTTAAAAAACCTCCCACACCTCCCCCTGAACCTGAAACATAAAAT
GAATGCAATTGTTGTTGTTAACTTGTTTATTGCAGCTTATAATGGTTACAAATAAAGCAATAGCATCACA
AATTTCACAAATAAAGCATTTTTTTCACTGCATTCTAGTTGTGGTTTGTCCAAACTCATCAATGTATCTT
ATCATGTCTGGATCTGATCACTGCTTGAGCCTAGAAGATCCGGCTGCTAACAAAGCCCGAAAGGAAGCTG
AGTTGGCTGCTGCCACCGCTGAGCAATAACTATCATAACCCCTAGGGTATACCCATCTAATTGGAACCAG
ATAAGTGAAATCTAGTTCCAAACTATTTTGTCATTTTTAATTTTCGTATTAGCTTACGACGCTACACCCA
GTTCCCATCTATTTTGTCACTCTTCCCTAAATAATCCTTAAAAACTCCATTTCCACCCCTCCCAGTTCCC
AACTATTTTGTCCGCCCACAACCGGTTGACTTGGGTCAACTGTCAGACCAAGTTTACTCATATATACTTT
AGATTGATTTAAAACTTCATTTTTAATTTAAAAGGATCTAGGTGAAGATCCTTTTTGATAATCTCATGAC
CAAAATCCCTTAACGTGAGTTTTCGTTCCACTGAGCGTCAGACCCCGTAGAAAAGATCAAAGGATCTTCT
TGAGATCCTTTTTTTCTGCGCGTAATCTGCTGCTTGCAAACAAAAAAACCACCGCTACCAGCGGTGGTTT
GTTTGCCGGATCAAGAGCTACCAACTCTTTTTCCGAAGGTAACTGGCTTCAGCAGAGCGCAGATACCAAA
TACTGTTCTTCTAGTGTAGCCGTAGTTAGGCCACCACTTCAAGAACTCTGTAGCACCGCCTACATACCTC
GCTCTGCTAATCCTGTTACCAGTGGCTGCTGCCAGTGGCGATAAGTCGTGTCTTACCGGGTTGGACTCAA
GACGATAGTTACCGGATAAGGCGCAGCGGTCGGGCTGAACGGGGGGTTCGTGCACACAGCCCAGCTTGGA
GCGAACGACCTACACCGAACTGAGATACCTACAGCGTGAGCTATGAGAAAGCGCCACGCTTCCCGAAGGG
AGAAAGGCGGACAGGTATCCGGTAAGCGGCAGGGTCGGAACAGGAGAGCGCACGAGGGAGCTTCCAGGGG
GAAACGCCTGGTATCTTTATAGTCCTGTCGGGTTTCGCCACCTCTGACTTGAGCGTCGATTTTTGTGATG
CTCGTCAGGGGGGCGGAGCCTATGGAAAAACGCCAGCAACGCGGCCTTTTTACGGTTCCTGGCCTTTTGC
TGGCCTTTTGCTCACATGTTCTTTCCTGCGTTATCCCCTGATTGACTTGGGTCGCTCTTCCTGTGGATGC
GCAGATGCCCTGCGTAAGCGGGTGTGGGCGGACAATAAAGTCTTAAACTGAACAAAATAGATCTAAACTA
TGACAATAAAGTCTTAAACTAGACAGAATAGTTGTAAACTGAAATCAGTCCAGTTATGCTGTGAAAAAGC
ATACTGGACTTTTGTTATGGCTAAAGCAAACTCTTCATTTTCTGAAGTGCAAATTGCCCGTCGTATTAAA
GAGGGGCGTGGCCAAGGGCATGTAAAGACTATATTCGCGGCGTTGTGACAATTTACCGAACAACTCCGCG
GCCGGGAAGCCGATCTCGGCTTGAACGAATTGTTAGGTGGCGGTACTTGGGTCGATATCAAAGTGCATCA
CTTCTTCCCGTATGCCCAACTTTGTATAGAGAGCCACTGCGGGATCGTCACCGTAATCTGCTTGCACGTA
GATCACATAAGCACCAAGCGCGTTGGCCTCATGCTTGAGGAGATTGATGAGCGCGGTGGCAATGCCCTGC
CTCCGGTGCTCGCCGGAGACTGCGAGATCATAGATATAGATCTCACTACGCGGCTGCTCAAACTTGGGCA
GAACGTAAGCCGCGAGAGCGCCAACAACCGCTTCTTGGTCGAAGGCAGCAAGCGCGATGAATGTCTTACT
ACGGAGCAAGTTCCCGAGGTAATCGGAGTCCGGCTGATGTTGGGAGTAGGTGGCTACGTCTCCGAACTCA
CGACCGAAAAGATCAAGAGCAGCCCGCATGGATTTGACTTGGTCAGGGCCGAGCCTACATGTGCGAATGA
TGCCCATACTTGAGCCACCTAACTTTGTTTTAGGGCGACTGCCCTGCTGCGTAACATCGTTGCTGCTGCG
TAACATCGTTGCTGCTCCATAACATCAAACATCGACCCACGGCGTAACGCGCTTGCTGCTTGGATGCCCG
AGGCATAGACTGTACAAAAAAACAGTCATAACAAGCCATGAAAACCGCCACTGCGCCGTTACCACCGCTG
CGTTCGGTCAAGGTTCTGGACCAGTTGCGTGAGCGCATACGCTACTTGCATTACAGTTTACGAACCGAAC
AGGCTTATGTCAACTGGGTTCGTGCCTTCATCCGTTTCCACGGTGTGCGTCACCCGGCAACCTTGGGCAG
CAGCGAAGTCGCCATAACTTCGTATAGCATACATTATACGAAGTTATCTGTAACTATAACGGTCCTAAGG
TAGCGAGTTTAAACACTAGTATCGATTCGCGACCTACTCCGGAATATTAATAGATCATGGAGATAATTAA
AATGATAACCATCTCGCAAATAAATAAGTATTTTACTGTTTTCGTAACAGTTTTGTAATAAAAAAACCTA
TAAATATTCCGGATTATTCATACCGTCCCACCATCGGGCGCGGATGTCTGCTTGGTCACACCCTCAATTC
GAGAAAGGCGGCGGTAGTGGCGGCGGATCTGGCGGTAGTGCCTGGAGCCATCCGCAGTTTGAAAAGGCCG
GCCATATGCACCACCATCATCATCACCATCACCATCACGGATCTGGCGGTAGTGAAAACCTGTATTTTCA
GGGCGCCGGTACC
